>Addgene plasmid #157191 | pD649-HAsp-CD244-COMP5AP-AviTag-9xHis | depositor full sequence | sequence record 303491 | Full Sequence
TTTCAATATTATTGAAGCATTTATCAGGGTTATTGTCTCATGAGCGGATACATATTTGAATGTATTTAGA
AAAATAAACAAATAGGGGTCAGTGTTACAACCAATTAACCAATTCTGAACATTATCGCGAGCCCATTTAT
ACCTGAATATGGCTCATAACACCCCTTGCTCATGACCAAAATCCCTTAACGTGAGTTACGCGCGCGTCGT
TCCACTGAGCGTCAGACCCCGTAGAAAAGATCAAAGGATCTTCTTGAGATCCTTTTTTTCTGCGCGTAAT
CTGCTGCTTGCAAACAAAAAAACCACCGCTACCAGCGGTGGTTTGTTTGCCGGATCAAGAGCTACCAACT
CTTTTTCCGAAGGTAACTGGCTTCAGCAGAGCGCAGATACCAAATACTGTTCTTCTAGTGTAGCCGTAGT
TAGCCCACCACTTCAAGAACTCTGTAGCACCGCCTACATACCTCGCTCTGCTAATCCTGTTACCAGTGGC
TGCTGCCAGTGGCGATAAGTCGTGTCTTACCGGGTTGGACTCAAGACGATAGTTACCGGATAAGGCGCAG
CGGTCGGGCTGAACGGGGGGTTCGTGCACACAGCCCAGCTTGGAGCGAACGACCTACACCGAACTGAGAT
ACCTACAGCGTGAGCTATGAGAAAGCGCCACGCTTCCCGAAGGGAGAAAGGCGGACAGGTATCCGGTAAG
CGGCAGGGTCGGAACAGGAGAGCGCACGAGGGAGCTTCCAGGGGGAAACGCCTGGTATCTTTATAGTCCT
GTCGGGTTTCGCCACCTCTGACTTGAGCGTCGATTTTTGTGATGCTCGTCAGGGGGGCGGAGCCTATGGA
AAAACGCCAGCAACGCGGCCTTTTTACGGTTCCTGGCCTTTTGCTGGCCTTTTGCTCACATGTTCTTTCC
TGCGTTATCCCCTGATTCTGTGGATAACCGTATTACCGCCTTTGAGTGAGCTGATACCGCTCGCCGCAGC
CGAACGACCGAGCGCAGCGAGTCAGTGAGCGAGGAAGCGGAAGGCGAGAGTAGGGAACTGCCAGGCATCA
AACTAAGCAGAAGGCCCCTGACGGATGGCCTTTTTGCGTTTCTACAAACTCTTTCTGTGTTGTAAAACGA
CGGCCAGTCTTAAGCTCGGGCCCCCTGGGCGGTTCTGATAACGAGTAATCGTTAATCCGCAAATAACGTA
AAAACCCGCTTCGGCGGGTTTTTTTATGGGGGGAGTTTAGGGAAAGAGCATTTGTCAGAATATTTAAGGG
CGCCTGTCACTTTGCTTGATATATGAGAATTATTTAACCTTATAAATGAGAAAAAAGCAACGCACTTTAA
ATAAGATACGTTGCTTTTTCGATTGATGAACACCTATAATTAAACTATTCATCTATTATTTATGATTTTT
TGTATATACAATATTTCTAGTTTGTTAAAGAGAATTAAGAAAATAAATCTCGAAAATAATAAAGGGAAAA
TCAGTTTTTGATATCAAAATTATACATGTCAACGATAATACAAAATATAATACAAACTATAAGATGTTAT
CAGTATTTATTATCATTTAGAATAAATTTTGTGTCGCCCTTAATTGTGAGCGGATAACAATTACGAGCTT
CATGCACAGTGGCGTTGACTCAATATTGGCCATTAGCCATATTATTCATTGGTTATATAGCATAAATCAA
TATTGGCTATTGGCCATTGCATACGTTGTATCTATATCATAATATGTACATTTATATTGGCTCATGTCCA
ATATGACCGCCATGTTGGCATTGATTATTGACTAGTTATTAATAGTAATCAATTACGGGGTCATTAGTTC
ATAGCCCATATATGGAGTTCCGCGTTACATAACTTACGGTAAATGGCCCGCCTGGCTGACCGCCCAACGA
CCCCCGCCCATTGACGTCAATAATGACGTATGTTCCCATAGTAACGCCAATAGGGACTTTCCATTGACGT
CAATGGGTGGAGTATTTACGGTAAACTGCCCACTTGGCAGTACATCAAGTGTATCATATGCCAAGTACGC
CCCCTATTGACGTCAATGACGGTAAATGGCCCGCCTGGCATTATGCCCAGTACATGACCTTATGGGACTT
TCCTACTTGGCAGTACATCTACGTATTAGTCATCGCTATTACCATGGTGATGCGGTTTTGGCAGTACATC
AATGGGCGTGGATAGCGGTTTGACTCACGGGGATTTCCAAGTCTCCACCCCATTGACGTCAATGGGAGTT
TGTTTTGGCACCAAAATCAACGGGACTTTCCAAAATGTCGTAACAACTCCGCCCCATTGACGCAAATGGG
CGGTAGGCGTGTACGGTGGGAGGTCTATATAAGCAGAGCTCGTTTAGTGAACCGTCAGATCGCCTGGAGA
CGCCATCCACGCTGTTTTGACCTCCATAGAAGACACCGGGACCGATCCAGCCTCCGCGGCCGGGAACGGT
GCATTGGAACGCGGATTCCCCGTGCCAAGAGTGACGTAAGTACCGCCTATAGAGTCTATAGGCCCACCCC
CTTGGCTTCGTTAGAACGCGGCTACAATTAATACATAACCTTATGTATCATACACATACGATTTAGGTGA
CACTATAGAATAACATCCACTTTGCCTTTCTCTCCACAGGTGTCCACTCCCAGGTCCAACTGCACCTCGG
TTCTATCGAAAACGCGCCTGCTAGCGCCACCATGAAGACCATCATTGCCCTGAGCTACATCTTCTGCCTG
GTGTTCGCTGCGGCCGCCTGTCAAGGATCTGCTGATCACGTGGTGTCTATCAGCGGAGTGCCTCTGCAGC
TCCAGCCTAACAGCATCCAGACCAAGGTGGACTCTATCGCCTGGAAGAAGCTGCTGCCCAGCCAGAATGG
CTTCCACCACATCCTGAAGTGGGAGAACGGCAGCCTGCCTAGCAACACCAGCAACGACAGATTCAGCTTC
ATCGTGAAGAACCTGAGCCTGCTGATTAAGGCCGCTCAGCAGCAGGATAGCGGCCTGTATTGTCTGGAAG
TGACCAGCATCAGCGGCAAGGTGCAGACCGCCACATTCCAGGTGTTCGTGTTTGAGTCCCTGCTGCCTGA
CAAGGTGGAAAAGCCTAGACTGCAAGGCCAGGGCAAGATCCTGGATAGAGGCAGATGTCAAGTGGCCCTG
AGCTGCCTGGTGTCCAGAGATGGCAATGTGTCCTACGCCTGGTACAGAGGCAGCAAGCTGATCCAGACAG
CCGGCAACCTGACCTACCTGGACGAGGAAGTGGATATCAACGGCACCCACACCTACACCTGTAACGTGTC
CAATCCTGTGTCCTGGGAGAGCCACACACTGAATCTGACCCAGGACTGCCAGAACGCCCACCAAGAGTTC
AGATTCTGGCCTGGCGCGCCGGAAGATCAAGTTGATCCAAGATTGATTGATGGCAAGGGCGGATCTCTGG
AGGTGCTGTTCCAGGGACCAGGCGGAAGCGGCAATCCCGGCGGCGATCTGGCCCCCCAGATGCTGCGCGA
GCTGCAGGAGACCAATGCCGCCCTGCAGGACGTGCGCGAGCTGCTGCGCCACCGCGTGAAGGAGATCACC
TTCCTGAAGAACACCGTGATGGAGTGCGACGCCTGCGGTATGCAGCCCTCTAGAGGCTCCGGCTCCATCA
TCCCAGTTGAGGAGGAGAACCCGGACTTCTGGAACCGCGAGGCAGCCGAGGCCCTGGGTGCCGCCAAGAA
GCTGCAGCCTGCACAGACAGCCGCCAAGAACCTCATCATCTTCCTGGGCGATGGGATGGGGGTGTCTACG
GTGACAGCTGCCAGGATCCTAAAAGGGCAGAAGAAGGACAAACTGGGGCCTGAGATACCCCTGGCCATGG
ACCGCTTCCCATATGTGGCTCTGTCCAAGACATACAATGTAGACAAACATGTGCCAGACAGTGGAGCCAC
AGCCACGGCCTACCTGTGCGGGGTCAAGGGCAACTTCCAGACCATTGGCTTGAGTGCAGCCGCCCGCTTT
AACCAGTGCAACACGACACGCGGCAACGAGGTCATCTCCGTGATGAATCGGGCCAAGAAAGCAGGGAAGT
CAGTGGGAGTGGTAACCACCACACGAGTGCAGCACGCCTCGCCAGCCGGCACCTACGCCCACACGGTGAA
CCGCAACTGGTACTCGGACGCCGACGTGCCTGCCTCGGCCCGCCAGGAGGGGTGCCAGGACATCGCTACG
CAGCTCATCTCCAACATGGACATTGACGTGATCCTAGGTGGAGGCCGAAAGTACATGTTTCGCATGGGAA
CCCCAGACCCTGAGTACCCAGATGACTACAGCCAAGGTGGGACCAGGCTGGACGGGAAGAATCTGGTGCA
GGAATGGCTGGCGAAGCGCCAGGGTGCCCGGTATGTGTGGAACCGCACTGAGCTCATGCAGGCTTCCCTG
GACCCGTCTGTGACCCATCTCATGGGTCTCTTTGAGCCTGGAGACATGAAATACGAGATCCACCGAGACT
CCACACTGGACCCCTCCCTGATGGAGATGACAGAGGCTGCCCTGCGCCTGCTGAGCAGGAACCCCCGCGG
CTTCTTCCTCTTCGTGGAGGGTGGTCGCATCGACCATGGTCATCATGAAAGCAGGGCTTACCGGGCACTG
ACTGAGACGATCATGTTCGACGACGCCATTGAGAGGGCGGGCCAGCTCACCAGCGAGGAGGACACGCTGA
GCCTCGTCACTGCCGACCACTCCCACGTCTTCTCCTTCGGAGGCTACCCCCTGCGAGGGAGCTCCATCTT
CGGGCTGGCCCCTGGCAAGGCCCGGGACAGGAAGGCCTACACGGTCCTCCTATACGGAAACGGTCCAGGC
TATGTGCTCAAGGACGGCGCCCGGCCGGATGTTACCGAGAGCGAGAGCGGGAGCCCCGAGTATCGGCAGC
AGTCAGCAGTGCCCCTGGACGAAGAGACCCACGCAGGCGAGGACGTGGCGGTGTTCGCGCGCGGCCCGCA
GGCGCACCTGGTTCACGGCGTGCAGGAGCAGACCTTCATAGCGCACGTCATGGCCTTCGCCGCCTGCCTG
GAGCCCTACACCGCCTGCGACCTGGCGCCCCCCGCCGGCACCACCGACGCCGCGCACCCGGGTGGCGGAG
GACTGAACGACATCTTCGAGGCTCAGAAAATCGAATGGCACGAACATCACCATCACCATCACCATCACCA
TTAAGGCCGGCCTGTAGTCACTGGCACAACGCGTTACCCGGTAAGCCAATCGGGTATACACGGTCGTCAT
ACTGCAGACAGGGTTCTTCTACTTTGCAAGATAGTCTTGAGTAGTAAAATAAATAGATAGAGAAAATCAG
CCTCGACTGTGCCTTCTAGTTGCCAGCCATCTGTTGTTTGCCCCTCCCCCGTGCCTTCCTTGACCCTGGA
AGGTGCCACTCCCACTGTCCTTTCCTAATAAAATGAGGAAATTGCATCACAACACTCAACCCTATCTCGG
TCTATTCTTTTGATTTATAAGGGATTTTGCCGATTTCGGCCTATTGGTTAAAAAATGAGCTGATTTAACA
AAAATTTAACGCGAATTAATTCTGTGGAATGTGTGTCAGTTAGGGTGTGGAAAGTCCCCAGGCTCCCCAG
CAGGCAGAAGTATGCAAAGCATGCATCTCAATTAGTCAGCAACCAGGTGTGGAAAGTCCCCAGGCTCCCC
AGCAGGCAGAAGTATGCAAAGCATGCATCTCAATTAGTCAGCAACCATAGTCCCGCCCCTAACTCCGCCC
ATCCCGCCCCTAACTCCGCCCAGTTCCGCCCATTCTCCGCCCCATGGCTGACTAATTTTTTTTATTTATG
CAGAGGCCGAGGCCGCCTCTGCCTCTGAGCTATTCCAGAAGTAGTGAGGAGGCTTTTTTGGAGGCCTAGG
CTTTTGCAAAAAGCTCCCGGGAGCTTGTATATCCATTTTCGGATCTGATCAGCACGTGTTGACAATTAAT
CATCGGCATAGTATATCGGCATAGTATAATACGACAAGGTGAGGAACTAAACCATGACCGAGTACAAGCC
CACGGTGCGCCTCGCCACCCGCGACGACGTCCCCAGGGCCGTACGCACCCTCGCCGCCGCGTTCGCCGAC
TACCCCGCCACGCGCCACACCGTCGATCCGGACCGCCACATCGAGCGGGTCACCGAGCTGCAAGAACTCT
TCCTCACGCGCGTCGGGCTCGACATCGGCAAGGTGTGGGTCGCGGACGACGGCGCCGCGGTGGCGGTCTG
GACCACGCCGGAGAGCGTCGAAGCGGGGGCGGTGTTCGCCGAGATCGGCCCGCGCATGGCCGAGTTGAGC
GGTTCCCGGCTGGCCGCGCAGCAACAGATGGAAGGCCTCCTGGCGCCGCACCGGCCCAAGGAGCCCGCGT
GGTTCCTGGCCACCGTCGGCGTCTCGCCCGACCACCAGGGCAAGGGTCTGGGCAGCGCCGTCGTGCTCCC
CGGAGTGGAGGCGGCCGAGCGCGCCGGGGTGCCCGCCTTCCTGGAGACATCCGCGCCCCGCAACCTCCCC
TTCTACGAGCGGCTCGGCTTCACCGTCACCGCCGACGTCGAGGTGCCCGAAGGACCGCGCACCTGGTGCA
TGACCCGCAAGCCCGGTGCCTGACACGTGCTACGAGATTTCGATTCCACCGCCGCCTTCTATGAAAGGTT
GGGCTTCGGAATCGTTTTCCGGGACGCCGGCTGGATGATCCTCCAGCGCGGGGATCTCATGCTGGAGTTC
TTCGCCCACCCCAACTTGTTTATTGCAGCTTATAATGGTTACAAATAAAGCAATAGCATCACAAATTTCA
CAAATAAAGCATTTTTTTCACTGCATTCTAGTTGTGGTTTGTCCAAACTCATCAATGTATCTTATCATGT
CTGTATACCGTCGACCTCTAGCTAGAGCTTGGCGTAATCATGGTCATTACCAATGCTTAATCAGTGAGGC
ACCTATCTCAGCGATCTGTCTATTTCGTTCATCCATAGTTGCCTGACTCCCCGTCGTGTAGATAACTACG
ATACGGGAGGGCTTACCATCTGGCCCCAGCGCTGCGATGATACCGCGAGAACCACGCTCACCGGCTCCGG
ATTTATCAGCAATAAACCAGCCAGCCGGAAGGGCCGAGCGCAGAAGTGGTCCTGCAACTTTATCCGCCTC
CATCCAGTCTATTAATTGTTGCCGGGAAGCTAGAGTAAGTAGTTCGCCAGTTAATAGTTTGCGCAACGTT
GTTGCCATCGCTACAGGCATCGTGGTGTCACGCTCGTCGTTTGGTATGGCTTCATTCAGCTCCGGTTCCC
AACGATCAAGGCGAGTTACATGATCCCCCATGTTGTGCAAAAAAGCGGTTAGCTCCTTCGGTCCTCCGAT
CGTTGTCAGAAGTAAGTTGGCCGCAGTGTTATCACTCATGGTTATGGCAGCACTGCATAATTCTCTTACT
GTCATGCCATCCGTAAGATGCTTTTCTGTGACTGGTGAGTACTCAACCAAGTCATTCTGAGAATAGTGTA
TGCGGCGACCGAGTTGCTCTTGCCCGGCGTCAATACGGGATAATACCGCGCCACATAGCAGAACTTTAAA
AGTGCTCATCATTGGAAAACGTTCTTCGGGGCGAAAACTCTCAAGGATCTTACCGCTGTTGAGATCCAGT
TCGATGTAACCCACTCGTGCACCCAACTGATCTTCAGCATCTTTTACTTTCACCAGCGTTTCTGGGTGAG
CAAAAACAGGAAGGCAAAATGCCGCAAAAAAGGGAATAAGGGCGACACGGAAATGTTGAATACTCATATT
CTTCCTT
Features (pLannotate 1.2.2; 24 found; start..end, strand, type, name):
    119..143     -  CDS            KanR (fragment): aminoglycoside phosphotransferase; aph(3')-Ia; confers resistance to kanamycin
    254..842     +  rep_origin     ori: high-copy-number ColE1/pMB1/pBR322/pUC origin of replication
   1067..1084    +  terminator     rrnB T2 terminator (fragment): transcription terminator T2 from the E. coli rrnB gene
   1109..1128    -  CDS            lacZα (fragment): LacZα fragment of β-galactosidase; lacZ fragment
   1584..1600    +  protein_bind   lac operator: The lac repressor binds to the lac operator to inhibit transcription in E. coli. This inhibition can be relieved by adding lactose or isopropyl-β-D-thiogalactopyranoside (IPTG). lac repressor encoded by lacI
   1843..2146    +  enhancer       CMV enhancer: human cytomegalovirus immediate early enhancer
   2147..2350    +  promoter       CMV promoter: human cytomegalovirus (CMV) immediate early promoter
   2486..2529    +  intron         CMV intron (fragment): modified intron A from human cytomegalovirus
   2581..2599    +  promoter       SP6 promoter: promoter for bacteriophage SP6 RNA polymerase
   2603..2640    +  CDS            IgH signal sequence (fragment): signal sequence from the mouse immunoglobulin heavy chain variable region
   2731..3372    +  CDS            CD244 (fragment): CD244_HUMAN - Also known as 2B4. Experimental evidence at protein level: Swiss-Prot protein existence level 1. Heterophilic receptor of the signaling lymphocytic activation molecule (SLAM) family; its ligand is CD48. SLAM receptors triggered by homo- or heterotypic cell-cell interactions are modulating the activation and differentiation of a wide variety of immune cells and thus are involved in the regulation and interconnection of both innate and adaptive immune response. Activities are controlled by presence or absence of small cytoplasmic adapter proteins, SH2D1A/SAP and/or SH2D1B/EAT-2. Ac
   3469..3648    +  CDS            Comp (fragment): COMP_RAT - Experimental evidence at protein level: Swiss-Prot protein existence level 1. May play a role in the structural integrity of cartilage via its interaction with other extracellular matrix proteins such as the collagens and fibronectin. Can mediate the interaction of chondrocytes with the cartilage extracellular matrix through interaction with cell surface integrin receptors. Could play a role in the pathogenesis of osteoarthritis. Potent suppressor of apoptosis in both primary chondrocytes and transformed cells. Suppresses apoptosis by blocking the activation of caspase-3 and by indu
   3636..5088    +  CDS            SEAP (fragment): secreted alkaline phosphatase from human placenta The natural enzyme has a C-terminal transmembrane sequence that is replaced by a GPI anchor.
   5113..5154    +  CDS            AviTag™ (fragment): peptide tag that allows for enzymatic biotinylation
   5158..5181    +  CDS            8xHis: 8xHis affinity tag
   5327..5438    +  polyA_signal   bGH poly(A) signal: bovine growth hormone polyadenylation signal
   5439..5547    +  rep_origin     f1 ori (fragment): f1 bacteriophage origin of replication; arrow indicates direction of (+) strand synthesis
   5561..5890    +  promoter       SV40 promoter: SV40 enhancer and early promoter
   5938..5985    +  promoter       EM7 promoter: synthetic bacterial promoter&nbsp
   6004..6603    +  CDS            PuroR (fragment): puromycin N-acetyltransferase; pac from Streptomyces; confers resistance to puromycin
   6613..6738    +  CDS            ble (fragment): BLE_KLEPN - Experimental evidence at protein level: Swiss-Prot protein existence level 1. Binding protein with a strong affinity to the bleomycin family of antibiotics. Binds to CL990; an antimitotic-antibiotic compound. From Klebsiella pneumoniae.
   6733..6854    +  polyA_signal   SV40 poly(A) signal: SV40 polyadenylation signal
   6907..7767    -  CDS            AmpR: β-lactamase; bla; confers resistance to ampicillin, carbenicillin, and related antibiotics
   7770..89      -  promoter       AmpR promoter (fragment) (across the origin): bla
