[The description below was written by a language model from this plasmid's Addgene catalogue record and pLannotate feature annotations shown in this document.]
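Description:
pD649-HAsp-CD244-COMP5AP-AviTag-9xHis is a mammalian expression plasmid on the pD649 backbone, designed to produce a secreted, multimerised form of the extracellular domain of human CD244 (2B4/SLAMF4), a SLAM-family immune receptor whose ligand is CD48. It is maintained in E. coli as a high-copy plasmid through a ColE1/pUC-type origin and selected with ampicillin via an intact β-lactamase gene. The annotated sequence also carries an SV40 early/EM7 promoter cassette driving a puromycin N-acetyltransferase sequence followed by an SV40 poly(A) signal, which would allow drug selection in mammalian cells, although the catalogue entry does not mention this use. Several small annotated fragments (KanR, lacZα, ble, f1 ori) appear to be backbone remnants or partial matches rather than functional elements.

The expression unit uses the CMV enhancer and immediate-early promoter with a fragment of CMV intron A. An SP6 promoter lies just upstream of the coding region, which could support in vitro transcription, and the unit ends in a bGH polyadenylation signal. The open reading frame begins with a secretion signal, named "HAsp" in the plasmid name but matched by the annotation software to an immunoglobulin heavy-chain signal fragment. The 624 bp CD244 ectodomain follows, cloned between two retained restriction sites. Downstream on the backbone are the coiled-coil region of rat COMP, which drives pentamer assembly, human placental alkaline phosphatase as an enzymatic reporter, an AviTag for site-specific enzymatic biotinylation, and a polyhistidine tag for affinity purification. The tag is 9xHis by name and annotated as 8xHis.

The resulting high-avidity, enzyme-labelled protein suits the detection of weak receptor–ligand binding, consistent with the plasmid's origin in a human IgSF cell-surface interactome screen. The depositor notes that some plasmids in the collection may carry an IS4-like transposase upstream of the CMV promoter; none is annotated here.
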