Addgene plasmid #157191: pD649-HAsp-CD244-COMP5AP-AviTag-9xHis
Purpose: Mammalian expression of cell-surface protein extracellular domain fused to COMP5AP-AviTag-9xHis. Protein is secreted from cells.
Depositing lab: Chris Garcia. Depositing organization: Stanford University. Publication: A Human IgSF Cell-Surface Interactome Reveals a Complex Network of Protein-Protein Interactions. Wojtowicz WM, Vielmetter J, Fernandes RA, Siepe DH, Eastman CL, Chisholm GB, Cox S, Klock H, Anderson PW, Rue SM, Miller JJ, Glaser SM, Bragstad ML, Vance J, Lam AW, Lesley SA, Zinn K, Garcia KC. Cell. 2020 Aug 20;182(4):1027-1043.e17. doi: 10.1016/j.cell.2020.07.025. PubMed 32822567.
Backbone
  Vector backbone: pD649
  Backbone size w/o insert (bp): 7153
  Vector type: Mammalian Expression
Growth in bacteria
  Bacterial resistance: Ampicillin, 100 μg/mL
  Growth temperature: 37°C
  Growth strain: DH5alpha
  Copy number: High Copy
Gene/Insert
  Gene/Insert name: CD244
  Species: H. sapiens (human)
  Insert size (bp): 624
  Entrez Gene: CD244 (a.k.a. 2B4, NAIL, NKR2B4, Nmrk, SLAMF4)
  Promoter: CMV/SP6
  Tag / fusion protein: COMP5AP-AviTag-9xHis (C terminal on backbone)
  Cloning method: Restriction Enzyme; 5′ cloning site GCGGCCGC (not destroyed); 3′ cloning site GGCGCGCC (not destroyed)
  Sequencing primers: 5′ ATTTAGGTGACACTATAG; 3′ CGTCGCACTCCATCACGGTG
Resource information
  A portion of this plasmid was derived from a plasmid made by: synthesis by ThermoFisher
Terms and licenses: Academic/Nonprofit Terms; Industry Terms: Not Available to Industry
Depositor comments: Some plasmids in this collection may have an IS4-like element ISVsa5 family transposase upstream of the CMV promoter.
How to cite: pD649-HAsp-CD244-COMP5AP-AviTag-9xHis was a gift from Chris Garcia (Addgene plasmid # 157191 ; http://n2t.net/addgene:157191 ; RRID:Addgene_157191)
