>Addgene plasmid #157191 | pD649-HAsp-CD244-COMP5AP-AviTag-9xHis | depositor partial sequence | sequence record 303492 | insert (extracellular domain)
TGTCAAGGATCTGCTGATCACGTGGTGTCTATCAGCGGAGTGCCTCTGCAGCTCCAGCCTAACAGCATCC
AGACCAAGGTGGACTCTATCGCCTGGAAGAAGCTGCTGCCCAGCCAGAATGGCTTCCACCACATCCTGAA
GTGGGAGAACGGCAGCCTGCCTAGCAACACCAGCAACGACAGATTCAGCTTCATCGTGAAGAACCTGAGC
CTGCTGATTAAGGCCGCTCAGCAGCAGGATAGCGGCCTGTATTGTCTGGAAGTGACCAGCATCAGCGGCA
AGGTGCAGACCGCCACATTCCAGGTGTTCGTGTTTGAGTCCCTGCTGCCTGACAAGGTGGAAAAGCCTAG
ACTGCAAGGCCAGGGCAAGATCCTGGATAGAGGCAGATGTCAAGTGGCCCTGAGCTGCCTGGTGTCCAGA
GATGGCAATGTGTCCTACGCCTGGTACAGAGGCAGCAAGCTGATCCAGACAGCCGGCAACCTGACCTACC
TGGACGAGGAAGTGGATATCAACGGCACCCACACCTACACCTGTAACGTGTCCAATCCTGTGTCCTGGGA
GAGCCACACACTGAATCTGACCCAGGACTGCCAGAACGCCCACCAAGAGTTCAGATTCTGGCCT
